>Addgene plasmid #37951 | MSCV-N BXLF1 | depositor partial sequence | sequence record 47780 | Tag and partial insert
ATGGACTACAAGGATGACGATGACAAGCTCGATGGAGGATACCCATACGATGTTCCAGATTACGCTGCTC
GAGGTTATCAAACAAGTTTGTACAAAAAAGTTGGCATGGCTGGATTTCCAGGAAAGGAGGCCGGCCCGCC
CGGCGGCTGGCGAAAATGTCAGGAGGATGAGTCCCCTGAAAACGAAAGACACGAAAACTT
