>Addgene plasmid #37951 | MSCV-N BXLF1 | addgene partial sequence | sequence record 50701 | pLXSN-5
CTCACTCCTTCTCTAGGCGCCGGAATTAGATCTGCCACCATGGACTACAAGGATGACGATGACAAGCTCG
ATGGAGGATACCCATACGATGTTCCAGATTACGCTGCTCGAGGTTATCAAACAAGTTTGTACAAAAAAGT
TGGCATGGCTGGATTTCCAGGAAAGGAGGCCGGCCCGCCCGGCGGCTGGCGAAAATGTCAGGAGGATGAG
TCCCCTGAAAACGAAAGACACGAAAACTTTTACGCTGAGATTGATGACTTTGCCCCCTCAGTTCTTACCC
CAACCGGTAGTGACTCAGGGGCAGGTGAGGAAGATGACGACGGCCTCTACCAGGTGCCCACCCACTGGCC
CCCCTTGATGGCTCCGACCGGACTGTCTGGGGAGAGGGTGCCGTGCCGGACCCAGGCTGCCGTGACATCT
AATACTGGAAACTCTCCGGGTAGCCGGCACACATCGTGCCCCTTTACCCTGCCCAGGGGAGCCCAGCCAC
CAGCACCCGCACACCAAAAGCCTACTGCCCCTACCCCGAAGCCCCGTAGCCGGGAGTGTGGCCCCAGCAA
GACGCCAGACCCCTTCTCCTGGTTCCGCAAAACTTCGTGCACAGAAGGAGGTGCGGACTCCACGAGCCGG
AGCTTCATGTACCAGAAAGGCTTTGAGGAGGGCCTGGCCGGCCTTGGGCTCGATGACAAATCTG
