[The description below was written by a language model from this plasmid's Addgene catalogue record.]
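Description:
MSCV-N BXLF1 is a retroviral mammalian expression plasmid built on the MSCV-N FLAGHA backbone, a murine stem cell virus-derived vector designed to deliver N-terminally epitope-tagged open reading frames into mammalian cells by retroviral transduction. In bacteria it is maintained under ampicillin selection and is recorded as low copy. In transduced mammalian cells it confers puromycin resistance, allowing stable expressing populations to be selected. No feature table accompanies the record, so the positions of the LTRs, packaging signal and bacterial origin are not documented here.

The insert is BXLF1 from Epstein-Barr virus (human herpesvirus 4), listed at about 1.8 kb, a gene known to encode the viral thymidine kinase. It was introduced by Gateway recombination, placing it in frame behind tandem Flag and HA tags supplied by the backbone. The depositor notes that the Gateway reaction left vector-derived nucleotides in frame at the 3' end of the insert, so the translated protein carries a short stretch of extra residues at its C-terminus. The record lists the promoter as "PKG". In MSCV-type vectors a PGK promoter usually drives the puromycin marker while the 5' LTR drives the insert, but the record does not say which arrangement applies here. The stated sizes are also not mutually consistent: the total exceeds the backbone by less than the insert length, which may reflect replacement of the Gateway cassette.

The construct belongs to a collection of tagged tumour virus proteins used for systematic study of how viral proteins perturb host cell networks. The dual Flag-HA tag is suited to tandem affinity purification of the viral protein with its associated host factors.
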