Addgene plasmid #37951: MSCV-N BXLF1
Depositing lab: Karl Munger. Depositing organization: Brigham and Women's Hospital. Publication: Interpreting cancer genomes using systematic host network perturbations by tumour virus proteins. Rozenblatt-Rosen O, Deo RC, Padi M, Adelmant G, Calderwood MA, Rolland T, Grace M, Dricot A, Askenazi M, Tavares M, Pevzner SJ, Abderazzaq F, Byrdsong D, Carvunis AR, Chen AA, Cheng J, Correll M, Duarte M, Fan C, Feltkamp MC, Ficarro SB, Franchi R, Garg BK, Gulbahce N, Hao T, Holthaus AM, James R, Korkhin A, Litovchick L, Mar JC, Pak TR, Rabello S, Rubio R, Shen Y, Singh S, Spangle JM, Tasan M, Wanamaker S, Webber JT, Roecklein-Canfield J, Johannsen E, Barabasi AL, Beroukhim R, Kieff E, Cusick ME, Hill DE, Munger K, Marto JA, Quackenbush J, Roth FP, DeCaprio JA, Vidal M. Nature. 2012 Jul 26;487(7408):491-5. 10.1038/nature11288 PubMed 22810586.
Backbone
  Vector backbone: MSCV-N FLAGHA
  Backbone size w/o insert (bp): 8162
  Total vector size (bp): 8489
  Vector type: Mammalian Expression, Retroviral
  Selectable markers: Puromycin
Growth in bacteria
  Bacterial resistance: Ampicillin, 100 μg/mL
  Growth temperature: 37°C
  Growth strain: DH5alpha
  Copy number: Low Copy
Gene/Insert
  Gene/Insert name: BXLF1 (alt name: HHV BXLF1)
  Species: H. Herpesvirus 4 (EBV)
  Insert size (bp): 1827
  GenBank ID: YP_401701.1
  Entrez Gene: BXLF1 (a.k.a. HHV4_BXLF1)
  Promoter: PKG
  Tag / fusion protein: Flag (N terminal on backbone); HA (N terminal on backbone)
  Cloning method: Gateway Cloning
  Sequencing primers: 5′ LXSN 5'; 3′ MSCV-N seq. rev
Resource information
  A portion of this plasmid was derived from a plasmid made by: E. Kieff lab
Terms and licenses: Academic/Nonprofit Terms; Industry Terms: Not Available to Industry
Depositor comments: Note that the Gateway cloning reaction has left several vector-based nucleotides in frame with the 3' end of the insert, leaving additional amino acid residues [PTFLYKVVR] fused to the C-terminus of translated protein.
How to cite: MSCV-N BXLF1 was a gift from Karl Munger (Addgene plasmid # 37951 ; http://n2t.net/addgene:37951 ; RRID:Addgene_37951)
